>Addgene plasmid #211255 | pBiT3.1-N_WDR38:1-314 | addgene full sequence | sequence record 423406 | Addgene NGS Result
AAGACGCGTTAATTAAGACGTCGGCAGTGAAAAAAATGCTTTATTTGTGAAATTTGTGATGCTATTGCTT
TATTTGTAACCATTATAAGCTGCAATAAACAAGTTAACAACAACAATTGCATTCATTTTATGTTTCAGGT
TCAGGGGGAGGTGTGGGAGGTTTTTTAAAGCAAGTAAAACCTCTACAAATGTGGTATGGCTGATTATGAT
CCGCGGCCGCAATACGTCGACGTTATCAGCTGACTTCGTACGAGAGCCTAGGATTATGGCGCGCCACTAG
TTATTAATAGTAATCAATTACGGGGTCATTAGTTCATAGCCCATATATGGAGTTCCGCGTTACATAACTT
ACGGTAAATGGCCCGCCTGGCTGACCGCCCAACGACCCCCGCCCATTGACGTCAATAATGACGTATGTTC
CCATAGTAACGCCAATAGGGACTTTCCATTGACGTCAATGGGTGGAGTATTTACGGTAAACTGCCCACTT
GGCAGTACATCAAGTGTATCATATGCCAAGTCCGCCCCCTATTGACGTCAATGACGGTAAATGGCCCGCC
TGGCATTATGCCCAGTACATGACCTTACGGGACTTTCCTACTTGGCAGTACATCTACGTATTAGTCATCG
CTATTACCATGGTGATGCGGTTTTGGCAGTACACCAATGGGCGTGGATAGCGGTTTGACTCACGGGGATT
TCCAAGTCTCCACCCCATTGACGTCAATGGGAGTTTGTTTTGGCACCAAAATCAACGGGACTTTCCAAAA
TGTCGTAATAACCCCGCCCCGTTGACGCAAATGGGCGGTAGGCGTGTACGGTGGGAGGTCTATATAAGCA
GAGCTGGTTTAGTGAACCGTCAGATCACTAGAATCTTTATTGCGGTAGTTTATCACAGTTAAATTGCTAA
CGCAGTCAGTGCTTCTGACACAACAGTCTCGAACTTAAGCTGCAGAAGTTGGTCGTGAGGCACTGGGCAG
GTAAGTATCAAGGTTACAAGACAGGTTTAAGGAGACCAATAGAAACTGGGCTTGTCGAGACAGAGAAGAC
TCTTGCGTTTCTGATAGGCACCTATTGGTCTTACTGACATCCACTTTGCCTTTCTCTCCACAGGTGTCCA
CTCCCAGTTCAATTACAGCTCTTAAGGCTAGAGTATTAATACGACTCACTATAGGGGTTAGCGATCGCCA
TGGTGAGCGGCTGGCGGCTGTTCAAGAAGATTAGCGGGAGCTCCGGTGGCTCGAGCGGTATGAATTCAGG
TGTTCCCGCCACCCTTGCTGTACGAAGAGTGAAATTTTTCGGTCAGCATGGAGGAGAAGTCAATAGCTCC
GCGTTTTCCCCGGACGGTCAAATGCTGCTGACTGGCTCAGAAGACGGTTGCGTTTACGGATGGGAAACGC
GATCAGGACAACTTCTTTGGCGGCTGGGAGGTCACACAGGGCCTGTTAAATTTTGTAGGTTTTCTCCAGA
TGGTCACCTCTTTGCATCTGCGAGTTGCGATTGCACAGTAAGGTTGTGGGACGTTGCTCGCGCGAAATGT
CTCCGCGTGCTCAAAGGGCACCAGAGGAGTGTAGAAACTGTTAGCTTTTCACCAGATAGTCGCCAGCTGG
CATCTGGTGGCTGGGATAAGAGAGTTATGCTGTGGGACGTTCAGAGCGGACAGATGCTCCGGCTGCTCGT
GGGCCACCGCGATAGTATACAATCCAGCGATTTCTCACCGACAGTCAATTGCCTTGCCACTGGATCCTGG
GACTCTACTGTTCATATTTGGGATTTGAGGATGGTGACTCCCGCTGTGTCACATCAAGCCTTGGAGGGAC
ACAGTGCAAATATCTCATGTCTTTGTTATTCTGCATCCGGACTCCTTGCGTCCGGCTCATGGGACAAGAC
GATTCATATATGGAAACCTACCACAAGTAGTCTCCTTATCCAATTGAAAGGGCACGTAACATGGGTTAAG
TCAATTGCATTCAGTCCTGATGAACTGTGGTTGGCTTCAGCCGGGTATTCCCGGATGGTTAAGGTGTGGG
ATTGCAATACAGGTAAGTGCTTGGAAACGCTCAAAGGTGTCCTCGACGTAGCTCACACATGCGCTTTCAC
GCCGGACGGGAAAATACTTGTAAGTGGGGCGGCGGATCAGACCCGCCGACAAATAAGTCGGACAAGCAAA
TCTCCCAGAGACCCTCAGACTTAATCTAGAGGTCAAGCTTCGGGGGTTTAAACCTGCAGGCATGCAAGCT
GATTTGGCTGCTGCCACCGCTGAGCAAGGCCGCTTCGAGCAGACATGATAAGATACATTGATGAGTTTGG
ACAAACCACAACTAGAATGCAGTGAAAAAAATGCTTTATTTGTGAAATTTGTGATGCTATTGCTTTATTT
GTAACCATTATAAGCTGCAATAAACAAGTTAACAACAACAATTGCATTCATTTTATGTTTCAGGTTCAGG
GGGAGATGTGGGAGGTTTTTTTAAGCAAGTAAAACCTCTACAAATGTGGTAAAATCTTAATTAAGACTTC
TAATATAACTTCGTATAGCATACATTATACGAAGTTATGGTTCCACTGTTGACAATTAATCATCGGCATA
GTATATCGGCATAGTATAATACGACAAGGTGAGGAACTAAACCCAGGAGGCAGATCATGATTGAACAAGA
TGGATTGCACGCAGGTTCTCCGGCCGCTTGGGTGGAGAGGCTATTCGGCTATGACTGGGCACAACAGACA
ATCGGCTGCTCTGATGCCGCCGTGTTCCGGCTGTCAGCGCAGGGGCGCCCGGTTCTTTTTGTCAAGACCG
ACCTGTCCGGTGCCCTGAATGAACTGCAGGACGAGGCAGCGCGGCTATCGTGGCTGGCCACGACGGGCGT
TCCTTGCGCAGCTGTGCTCGACGTTGTCACTGAAGCGGGAAGGGACTGGCTGCTATTGGGCGAAGTGCCG
GGGCAGGATCTCCTGTCATCTCACCTTGCTCCTGCCGAGAAAGTATCCATCATGGCTGATGCAATGCGGC
GGCTGCATACGCTTGATCCGGCTACCTGCCCATTCGACCACCAAGCGAAACATCGCATCGAGCGAGCACG
TACTCGGATGGAAGCCGGTCTTGTCGATCAGGATGATCTGGACGAAGAGCATCAGGGGCTCGCGCCAGCC
GAACTGTTCGCCAGGCTCAAGGCGCGCATGCCCGACGGCGAGGATCTCGTCGTGACCCATGGCGATGCCT
GCTTGCCGAATATCATGGTGGAAAATGGCCGCTTTTCTGGATTCATCGACTGTGGCCGGCTGGGTGTGGC
GGACCGCTATCAGGACATAGCGTTGGCTACCCGTGATATTGCTGAAGAGCTTGGCGGCGAATGGGCTGAC
CGCTTCCTCGTGCTTTACGGTATCGCCGCTCCCGATTCGCAGCGCATCGCCTTCTATCGCCTTCTTGACG
AGTTCTTCTGATTCGAAATGACCGACCAAGCGACGCCCAACCGGTATCAGCTCACTCAAAGGCGGTAATA
CGGTTATCCACAGAATCAGGGGATAACGCAGGAAAGAACATGTGAGCAAAAGGCCAGCAAAAGGCCAGGA
ACCGTAAAAAGGCCGCGTTGCTGGCGTTTTTCCATAGGCTCCGCCCCCCTGACGAGCATCACAAAAATCG
ACGCTCAAGTCAGAGGTGGCGAAACCCGACAGGACTATAAAGATACCAGGCGTTTCCCCCTGGAAGCTCC
CTCGTGCGCTCTCCTGTTCCGACCCTGCCGCTTACCGGATACCTGTCCGCCTTTCTCCCTTCGGGAAGCG
TGGCGCTTTCTCATAGCTCACGCTGTAGGTATCTCAGTTCGGTGTAGGTCGTTCGCTCCAAGCTGGGCTG
TGTGCACGAACCCCCCGTTCAGCCCGACCGCTGCGCCTTATCCGGTAACTATCGTCTTGAGTCCAACCCG
GTAAGACACGACTTATCGCCACTGGCAGCAGCCACTGGTAACAGGATTAGCAGAGCGAGGTATGTAGGCG
GTGCTACAGAGTTCTTGAAGTGGTGGCCTAACTACGGCTACACTAGAAGGACAGTATTTGGTATCTGCGC
TCTGCTGAAGCCAGTTACCTTCGGAAAAAGAGTTGGTAGCTCTTGATCCGGCAAACAAACCACCGCTGGT
AGCGGTGGTTTTTTTGTTTGCAAGCAGCAGATTACGCGCAGAAAAAAAGGATTTCAAGAAGATCCTTTGA
TCTTTTCTACGGGGTCTGACGCTCAGTGGAACGAAAACTCACGTTAAGGGATTTTGGTCATGAGATTATC
AAAAAGGATCTTCACCTAGATCCTTTTATAGTCCGGAATCGTCACACAAAAAACCAACACACAGATGTAA
TGAAAATAAAGATATTTTATTGCGGCCATCGTGATGGCTAGAGTTTAGCCCTCCCACACATAACCAGAGG
GCAGCAATTCACGAATCCCAACTGCCGTCGGCTGTCCATCACTGTCCTTCACTATGGCTTTGATCCCAGG
ATGCAGATCGAGAAGCACCTGTCGGCACCGTCCGCAGGGGCTCAAGATGCCCCTGTTCTCATTTCCGATC
GCGACGATACAAGTCAGGTTGCCAGCTGCCGCAGCAGCAGCAGTGCCCAGCACCACGAGTTCTGCACAAG
GTCCCCCAGTAAAATGATATACATTGACACCAGTGAAGATGCGGCCGTCGCTAGAGAGAGCTGCGCTGGC
GACGCTGTAGTCTTCAGAGATGGGGATGCTGTTGATTGTAGCCGTTGCTCTTTCAATGAGGGTGGATTCT
TCTTGAGACAAAGGCTTGGCCATGGTGGCGCTAGTGTCAGAAGAATCGAGCTTTTTGCAAAAGCCTAGGC
CTCCAAAAAAGCCTCCTCACTACTTCTGGAATAGCTCAGAGGCCGAGGCGGCCTCGGCCTCTGCATAAAT
AAAAAAAATTAGTCAGCCATGGGGCGGAGAATGGGCGGAACTGGGCGGAGTTAGGGGCGGGATGGGCGGA
GTTAGGGGCGGGACTATGGTTGCTGACTAATTGAGATGCATGCTTTGCATACTTCTGCCTGCTGGGGAGC
CTGGGGACTTTCCACACCTGGTTGCTGACTAATTGAGATGCATGCTTTGCATACTTCTGCCTGCTGGGGA
GCCTGGGGACTTTCCACACCCTAACTGACACACATTCCACAGCTGGTTCTTTCCGCCTCAGAAGGTACCT
AACCAAGTTCCTCTTTCAGAGGTTATTTCAGGCCATGGTGCTGCGC
Features (pLannotate 1.2.2; 17 found; start..end, strand, type, name):
     24..105     -  polyA_signal   SV40 poly(A) signal: SV40 polyadenylation signal
    128..211     -  CDS            large T antigen (fragment): large T antigen from SV40 (simian virus 40)
    276..641     +  enhancer       CMV enhancer: human cytomegalovirus immediate early enhancer
    643..842     +  promoter       CMV promoter: human cytomegalovirus (CMV) immediate early promoter
    981..1113    +  intron         chimeric intron: chimera between introns from human β-globin and immunoglobulin heavy chain genes
   1157..1175    +  promoter       T7 promoter: promoter for bacteriophage T7 RNA polymerase
   1250..2191    +  CDS            WDR38: WDR38_HUMAN - Experimental evidence at transcript level: Swiss-Prot protein existence level 2. From Homo sapiens (Human).
   2222..2240    +  misc_feature   MCS (fragment): pUC18/19 multiple cloning site
   2289..2410    -  polyA_signal   SV40 poly(A) signal: SV40 polyadenylation signal
   2433..2501    -  CDS            large T antigen (fragment): large T antigen from SV40 (simian virus 40)
   2525..2558    +  protein_bind   loxP: Cre-mediated recombination occurs in the 8-bp core sequence (GCATACAT). Cre recombinase
   2568..2615    +  promoter       EM7 promoter: synthetic bacterial promoter&nbsp
   2647..3438    +  CDS            neo: KKA2_KLEPN - Also known as kan, nptII. Experimental evidence at protein level: Swiss-Prot protein existence level 1. Resistance to kanamycin, neomycin, paromomycin, ribostamycin, butirosin and gentamicin B. From Klebsiella pneumoniae.
   3599..4187    -  rep_origin     ori: high-copy-number ColE1/pMB1/pBR322/pUC origin of replication
   4313..4361    -  polyA_signal   poly(A) signal: synthetic polyadenylation signal
   4385..4783    -  CDS            BSD: blasticidin S deaminase; Aspergillus terreus BSD; confers resistance to blasticidin
   4814..5171    -  promoter       SV40 promoter: SV40 enhancer and early promoter
