[The description below was written by a language model from this plasmid's Addgene catalogue record and pLannotate feature annotations shown in this document.]
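Description:
pBiT3.1-N_WDR38:1-314 is a mammalian expression plasmid built on Promega's pBiT3.1-N backbone that produces full-length, wild-type human WDR38 (residues M1 to T314, a 942 bp insert) carrying an N-terminal HiBiT tag. HiBiT is the short peptide component of the split NanoLuc system. It complements the separately supplied LgBiT fragment to reconstitute luciferase activity, so the tagged protein can be quantified by luminescence. The tag is joined to WDR38 through a short glycine/serine linker. The insert came from synthetic double-stranded DNA and was introduced by ligation-independent cloning, with the flanking XhoI and XbaI sites retained.

Expression is driven by the CMV immediate-early enhancer and promoter, followed by a chimeric β-globin/immunoglobulin intron that generally improves transcript processing, and it ends at an SV40 polyadenylation signal. A T7 promoter upstream of the coding region serves as a sequencing primer site and could support in vitro transcription. The plasmid replicates at high copy in E. coli from a ColE1/pUC-type origin, and kanamycin selection comes from a neo (nptII) gene under the bacterial EM7 promoter, with a loxP site just upstream of that promoter.

The catalogue entry lists neomycin/G418 as the mammalian selectable marker. The annotated sequence, however, shows no eukaryotic promoter next to neo. It does show a separate SV40 promoter-driven blasticidin S deaminase cassette with a synthetic poly(A) signal, which suggests blasticidin selection may be the functional option in mammalian cells.

The plasmid belongs to a collection made for evaluating the ligandability of WD40 repeat proteins. That context fits luminescence-based cellular assays of protein level, but the record does not name specific assays.
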