Addgene plasmid #211255: pBiT3.1-N_WDR38:1-314
Purpose: Mammalian expression of full-length human WDR38. N-terminal HiBiT tag.
Depositing lab: Cheryl Arrowsmith. Depositing organization: University of Toronto. Publication: A Target Class Ligandability Evaluation of WD40 Repeat-Containing Proteins. Ackloo S, Li F, Szewczyk M, Seitova A, Loppnau P, Zeng H, Xu J, Ahmad S, Arnautova YA, Baghaie AJ, Beldar S, Bolotokova A, Centrella PA, Chau I, Clark MA, Cuozzo JW, Dehghani-Tafti S, Disch JS, Dong A, Dumas A, Feng JA, Ghiabi P, Gibson E, Gilmer J, Goldman B, Green SR, Guie MA, Guilinger JP, Harms N, Herasymenko O, Houliston S, Hutchinson A, Kearnes S, Keefe AD, Kimani SW, Kramer T, Kutera M, Kwak HA, Lento C, Li Y, Liu J, Loup J, Machado RAC, Mulhern CJ, Perveen S, Righetto GL, Riley P, Shrestha S, Sigel EA, Silva M, Sintchak MD, Slakman BL, Taylor RD, Thompson J, Torng W, Underkoffler C, von Rechenberg M, Walsh RT, Watson I, Wilson DJ, Wolf E, Yadav M, Yazdi AK, Zhang J, Zhang Y, Santhakumar V, Edwards AM, Barsyte-Lovejoy D, Schapira M, Brown PJ, Halabelian L, Arrowsmith CH. J Med Chem. 2025 Jan 23;68(2):1092-1112. doi: 10.1021/acs.jmedchem.4c02010. Epub 2024 Nov 4. PubMed 39495097.
Backbone
  Vector backbone: pBiT3.1-N
  Backbone manufacturer: Promega
  Vector type: Mammalian Expression
  Selectable markers: Neomycin (select with G418)
Growth in bacteria
  Bacterial resistance: Kanamycin, 50 μg/mL
  Growth temperature: 37°C
  Growth strain: DH5alpha
  Copy number: High Copy
Gene/Insert
  Gene/Insert name: WDR38:M1-T314
  Species: H. sapiens (human)
  Insert size (bp): 942
  Mutation: wild type
  Entrez Gene: WDR38
  Promoter: CMV
  Tag / fusion protein: MVSGWRLFKKISGSSGGSSG (N terminal on insert)
  Cloning method: Ligation Independent Cloning
  Sequencing primers: 5′ T7; 3′ TTGCTCAGCGGTGGCAGCAG
Resource information
  A portion of this plasmid was derived from a plasmid made by: Integrated DNA Technologies (Synthetic dsDNA)
Terms and licenses: Academic/Nonprofit Terms; Industry Terms: Not Available to Industry
Depositor comments: 5' Cloning Site: Xho1 (not destroyed), 3' Cloning Site: Xba1 (not destroyed).
How to cite: pBiT3.1-N_WDR38:1-314 was a gift from Cheryl Arrowsmith (Addgene plasmid # 211255 ; http://n2t.net/addgene:211255 ; RRID:Addgene_211255)
