>Addgene plasmid #211255 | pBiT3.1-N_WDR38:1-314 | depositor partial sequence | sequence record 411988 | Insert sequence
ATGAATTCAGGTGTTCCCGCCACCCTTGCTGTACGAAGAGTGAAATTTTTCGGTCAGCATGGAGGAGAAG
TCAATAGCTCCGCGTTTTCCCCGGACGGTCAAATGCTGCTGACTGGCTCAGAAGACGGTTGCGTTTACGG
ATGGGAAACGCGATCAGGACAACTTCTTTGGCGGCTGGGAGGTCACACAGGGCCTGTTAAATTTTGTAGG
TTTTCTCCAGATGGTCACCTCTTTGCATCTGCGAGTTGCGATTGCACAGTAAGGTTGTGGGACGTTGCTC
GCGCGAAATGTCTCCGCGTGCTCAAAGGGCACCAGAGGAGTGTAGAAACTGTTAGCTTTTCACCAGATAG
TCGCCAGCTGGCATCTGGTGGCTGGGATAAGAGAGTTATGCTGTGGGACGTTCAGAGCGGACAGATGCTC
CGGCTGCTCGTGGGCCACCGCGATAGTATACAATCCAGCGATTTCTCACCGACAGTCAATTGCCTTGCCA
CTGGATCCTGGGACTCTACTGTTCATATTTGGGATTTGAGGATGGTGACTCCCGCTGTGTCACATCAAGC
CTTGGAGGGACACAGTGCAAATATCTCATGTCTTTGTTATTCTGCATCCGGACTCCTTGCGTCCGGCTCA
TGGGACAAGACGATTCATATATGGAAACCTACCACAAGTAGTCTCCTTATCCAATTGAAAGGGCACGTAA
CATGGGTTAAGTCAATTGCATTCAGTCCTGATGAACTGTGGTTGGCTTCAGCCGGGTATTCCCGGATGGT
TAAGGTGTGGGATTGCAATACAGGTAAGTGCTTGGAAACGCTCAAAGGTGTCCTCGACGTAGCTCACACA
TGCGCTTTCACGCCGGACGGGAAAATACTTGTAAGTGGGGCGGCGGATCAGACCCGCCGACAAATAAGTC
GGACAAGCAAATCTCCCAGAGACCCTCAGACT
